Addgene plasmid #10739: 824 pGEX2T PTEN delta274-342
Depositing lab: William Sellers. Depositing organization: Dana-Farber Cancer Institute. Publication: Regulation of G1 progression by the PTEN tumor suppressor protein is linked to inhibition of the phosphatidylinositol 3-kinase/Akt pathway. Ramaswamy S, Nakamura N, Vazquez F, Batt DB, Perera S, Roberts TM, Sellers WR. Proc Natl Acad Sci U S A. 1999 Mar 2. 96(5):2110-5. 10.1073/pnas.96.5.2110 PubMed 10051603.
Backbone
  Vector backbone: pGEX-2T
  Backbone size w/o insert (bp): 4948
  Vector type: Bacterial Expression
Growth in bacteria
  Bacterial resistance: Ampicillin, 100 μg/mL
  Growth temperature: 37°C
  Growth strain: DH5alpha
  Copy number: High Copy
Gene/Insert
  Gene/Insert name: PTEN
  Species: H. sapiens (human)
  Insert size (bp): 1000
  Mutation: Deletion of amino acids 274-342.
  Entrez Gene: PTEN (a.k.a. 10q23del, BZS, CWS1, DEC, GLM2, MHAM, MMAC1, PTEN1, PTENbeta, TEP1)
  Tag / fusion protein: GST (N terminal on backbone)
  Cloning method: Restriction Enzyme; 5′ cloning site BamHI (not destroyed); 3′ cloning site EcoRI (not destroyed)
  Sequencing primers: 5′ pGEX-5'
Terms and licenses: Academic/Nonprofit Terms; Industry Terms: Not Available to Industry
How to cite: 824 pGEX2T PTEN delta274-342 was a gift from William Sellers (Addgene plasmid # 10739 ; http://n2t.net/addgene:10739 ; RRID:Addgene_10739)
