[The description below was written by a language model from this plasmid's Addgene catalogue record.]
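Description:
824 pGEX2T PTEN delta274-342 is a bacterial expression plasmid built on the pGEX-2T backbone (recorded as 4948 bp without insert) for producing a glutathione S-transferase fusion of a human PTEN deletion mutant in E. coli. It is maintained as a high-copy plasmid under ampicillin selection. No feature table accompanies the record, so the promoter and origin are not explicitly listed. pGEX-series vectors generally drive the GST fusion from an IPTG-inducible tac promoter with a vector-borne lacI repressor, and pGEX-2T places a thrombin cleavage site between GST and the cloned protein so the tag can be removed after purification.

The insert, about 1000 bp, is human PTEN cloned between the BamHI and EcoRI sites, both of which remain intact, placing it in frame downstream of the backbone-encoded N-terminal GST. The coding sequence carries an internal deletion of amino acids 274–342, a region within the C-terminal portion of this tumor suppressor lipid/protein phosphatase. The resulting GST-PTEN fusion can be captured on glutathione resin, which suits it to recombinant protein purification, in vitro phosphatase assays or pull-down experiments. The associated publication concerns PTEN's regulation of G1 cell-cycle progression through inhibition of the phosphatidylinositol 3-kinase/Akt pathway, so this construct most likely served as one of a panel of mutants for comparing biochemical activity with wild-type PTEN. The record itself does not state the specific functional consequence of the deletion.
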