>Addgene plasmid #10739 | 824 pGEX2T PTEN delta274-342 | addgene partial sequence | sequence record 17612 | 10739 with pGEX-5'
ATGACAGCCATCATCAAAGAGATCGTTAGCAGAAACAAAAGGAGATATCAAGAGGATGGATTCGACTTAG
ACTTGACCTATATTTATCCAAACATTATTGCTATGGGATTTCCTGCAGAAAGACTTGAAGGCGTATACAG
GAACAATATTGATGATGTAGTAAGGTTTTTGGATTCAAAGCATAAAAACCATTACAAGATATACAATCTT
TGTGCTGAAAGACATTATGACACCGCCAAATTTAATTGCAGAGTTGCACAATATCCTTTTGAAGACCATA
ACCCACCACAGCTAGAACTTATCAAACCCTTTTGTGAAGATCTTGACCAATGGCTAAGTGAAGATGACAA
TCATGTTGCAGCAATTCACTGTAAAGCTGGAAAGGGACGAACTGGTGTAATGATATGTGCATATTTATTA
CATCGGGGCAAATTTTTAAAGGCACAAGAGGCCCTAGATTTCTATGGGGAAGTAAGGACCAGAGACAAAA
AGGGAGTAACTATTCCCAGTCAGAGGCGCTATGTGTATTATTATAGCTACCTGTTAAAGAATCATCTGGA
TTATAGACCAGTGGCACTGTTGTTTCACAAGATGATGTTTGAAACTATTCCAATGTTCAGTGGCGGAACT
TGCAATCCTCAGTTTGTGGTCTGCCAGCTAAAGGTGAAGATATATTCCTCCAATTCAGGACCCACACGAC
GGGAAGACAAGTTCATGTACTTTGA
